>Addgene plasmid #195946 | T1B/pUBQ10(mTurq->mScarlet) | addgene full sequence | sequence record 387084 | Addgene NGS Result
ATCATCTTAAGTAGAGTTTCTGTTGTGGAAAGTTTGAAACTTTGAAGAAACGACTCTCAAGTAAATTGAT
GATCACAAGTGAAAGTGTATGTTCGCTGCCACAGAATCAGGGGATAACGCAGGAAAGAACATGAAGGCCT
TGACAGGATATATTGGCGGGTAAACTAAGTCGCTGTATGTGTTTGTTTGAGATCTAATTCCGGGGATCGG
AAATCCAGAAGCCCGAGAGGTTGCCGCCTTTCGGGCTTTTTCTTTTTCAAAAAAAAAAATTTATAAAACG
ATCTGTTGCGGCCGGCCGCCGGGTTGTGGGCAAAGGCGCTCGACGGTGGGCAACCGCTTGCGGTTGTCCA
CGGGCGGAGCCGGTGCGCGTAGCGCATTGTCCACAAGCCAAGGGCGACCAATAATTGATATATATATTCA
TAATTGAAAAGCTAATTGAACATACTACTTGCTGTAACTACTTGCCGGAGCGAGGGGTGTTTGCAAGCTG
TTGATCTGAAAGGGCTATTAGCGTTCTCACGTGCCTTTTTGATTAGCGATTTCACGTGACCTTATTAGCG
ATTTCACGTACTCCGATTAGCGATTTCACGTACCCTGATTAGCGATTTCACGTGGATAGTTTTTGGAGCG
GGCCGGAAAGCCCCGTGAATCAAGGCTTTGCGGGGCATTAGCGGTTTCACGTGGATAACTACCCTCTATC
CACAGGCTTCCGGGGATAAAAAAGCCCGCTCGACGGCGGGCTGTTGGATGGGGATCGCCTGAATCGCCCC
ATCATCCAGCCAGAAAGTGAGGGAGCCACGGTTGATGAGAGCTTTGTTGTAGGTGGACCAGTTGGTGATT
TTGAACTTTTGCTTTGCCACGGAACGGTCTGCGTTGTCGGGAAGATGCGTGATCTGATCCTTCAACTCAG
CAAAAGTTCGATTTATTCAACAAAGCCACGTTGTGGCTCAAAATCTCTGATGTTACATTGCACAAGATAA
AAATATATCATCATGAACAATAAAACTGTCTGCTTACATAAACAGTAATACAAGGGGTGTTATGAGCCAT
ATTCAACGGGAAACGTCTTGCTCAAGGCCGCGATTAAATTCCAACATGGATGCTGATTTATATGGGTATA
AATGGGCTCGCGATAATGTCGGGCAATCAGGTGCGACAATCTACCGATTGTATGGGAAGCCCGATGCGCC
AGAGTTGTTTCTGAAACATGGCAAAGGTAGCGTTGCCAATGATGTTACAGATGAGATGGTCAGACTAAAC
TGGCTGACGGAATTTATGCCTCTTCCGACCATCAAGCATTTTATCCGTACTCCTGATGATGCATGGTTAC
TCACCACTGCGATCCCAGGGAAAACAGCATTCCAGGTATTAGAAGAATATCCTGATTCAGGTGAAAATAT
TGTTGATGCGCTGGCAGTGTTCCTGCGCCGGTTGCATTCGATTCCTGTTTGTAATTGTCCTTTTAACAGC
GATCGCGTATTTCGTCTCGCTCAGGCGCAATCACGAATGAATAACGGTTTGGTTGATGCGAGTGATTTTG
ATGACGAGCGTAATGGCTGGCCTGTTGAACAAGTCTGGAAAGAAATGCATAAACTTTTGCCATTCTCACC
GGATTCAGTCGTCACTCATGGTGATTTCTCACTTGATAACCTTATTTTTGACGAGGGGAAATTAATAGGT
TGTATTGATGTTGGACGAGTCGGAATCGCAGACCGATACCAGGATCTTGCCATCCTATGGAACTGCCTCG
GTGAGTTTTCTCCTTCATTACAGAAACGGCTTTTTCAAAAATATGGTATTGATAATCCTGATATGAATAA
ATTGCAGTTTCATTTGATGCTCGATGAGTTTTTCTAATCAGAATTGGTTAATTGGTTGTAACCATGACCA
AAATCCCTTAACGTGAGTTTTCGTTCCACTGAGCGTCAGACCCCGTAGAAAAGATCAAAGGATCTTCTTG
AGATCCTTTTTTTCTGCGCGTAATCTGCTGCTTGCAAACAAAAAAACCACCGCTACCAGCGGTGGTTTGT
TTGCCGGATCAAGAGCTACCAACTCTTTTTCCGAAGGTAACTGGCTTCAGCAGAGCGCAGATACCAAATA
CTGTTCTTCTAGTGTAGCCGTAGTTAGGCCACCACTTCAAGAACTCTGTAGCACCGCCTACATACCTCGC
TCTGCTAATCCTGTTACCAGTGGCTGCTGCCAGTGGCGATAAGTCGTGTCTTACCGGGTTGGACTCAAGA
CGATAGTTACCGGATAAGGCGCAGCGGTCGGGCTGAACGGGGGGTTCGTGCACACAGCCCAGCTTGGAGC
GAACGACCTACACCGAACTGAGATACCTACAGCGTGAGCTATGAGAAAGCGCCACGCTTCCCGAAGGGAG
AAAGGCGGACAGGTATCCGGTAAGCGGCAGGGTCGGAACAGGAGAGCGCACGAGGGAGCTTCCAGGGGGA
AACGCCTGGTATCTTTATAGTCCTGTCGGGTTTCGCCACCTCTGACTTGAGCGTCGATTTTTGTGATGCT
CGTCAGGGGGGCGGAGCCTATGGAAAAACGCCAGCAACGCGGCCTTTTTACGGTTCCTGGCCTTTTGCTG
GCCTTTTGCTCACATGAGATCTTGGCAGGATATATTGTGGTGTAACGTTATCAGCTTGCATGCCGGTCGA
TCTAGTAACATAGATGACACCGCGCGCGATAATTTATCCTAGTTTGCGCGCTATATTTTGTTTTCTATCG
CGTATTAAATGTATAATTGCGGGACTCTAATCATAAAAACCCATCTCATAAATAACGTCATGCATTACAT
GTTAATTATTACATGCTTAACGTAATTCAACAGAAATTATATGATAATCATCGCAAGACCGGCAACAGGA
TTCAATCTTAAGAAACTTTATTGCCAAATGTTTGAACGATCTGCTTGACTCTAGCTAGAGTCCGAACCCC
AGAGTCCCGCTCAGAAGAACTCGTCAAGAAGGCGATAGAAGGCGATGCGCTGCGAATCGGGAGCGGCGAT
ACCGTAAAGCACGAGGAAGCGGTCAGCCCATTCGCCGCCAAGCTCTTCAGCAATATCACGGGTAGCCAAC
GCTATGTCCTGATAGCGGTCCGCCACACCCAGCCGGCCACAGTCGATGAATCCAGAAAAGCGGCCATTTT
CCACCATGATATTCGGCAAGCAGGCATCGCCGTGGGTCACGACGAGATCCTCGCCGTCGGGCATCCGCGC
CTTGAGCCTGGCGAACAGTTCGGCTGGCGCGAGCCCCTGATGCTCTTCGTCCAGATCATCCTGATCGACA
AGACCGGCTTCCATCCGAGTACGTGCTCGCTCGATGCGATGTTTCGCTTGGTGGTCGAATGGGCAGGTAG
CCGGATCAAGCGTATGCAGCCGCCGCATTGCATCAGCCATGATGGATACTTTCTCGGCAGGAGCAAGGTG
AGATGACAGGAGATCCTGCCCCGGCACTTCGCCCAATAGCAGCCAGTCCCTTCCCGCTTCAGTGACAACG
TCGAGCACAGCTGCGCAAGGAACGCCCGTCGTGGCCAGCCACGATAGCCGCGCTGCCTCGTCTTGGAGTT
CATTCAGGGCACCGGACAGGTCGGTCTTGACAAAAAGAACCGGGCGCCCCTGCGCTGACAGCCGGAACAC
GGCGGCATCAGAGCAGCCGATTGTCTGTTGTGCCCAGTCATAGCCGAATAGCCTCTCCACCCAAGCGGCC
GGAGAACCTGCGTGCAATCCATCTTGTTCAATCATGCCTCGATCGAGTTGAGAGTGAATATGAGACTCTA
ATTGGATACCGAGGGGAATTTATGGAACGTCAGTGGAGCATTTTTGACAAGAAATATTTGCTAGCTGATA
GTGACCTTAGGCGACTTTTGAACGCGCAATAATGGTTTCTGACGTATGTGCTTAGCTCATTAAACTCCAG
AAACCCGCGGCTCAGTGGCTCCTTCAACGTTGCGGTTCTGTCAGTTCCAAACGTAAAACGGCTTGTCCCG
CGTCATCGGCGGGGGTCATAACGTGACTCCCTTAATTCTCCGCTCATGATCGATAACATTAACGCTTACA
ATTTCCATTCGCCATTCAGGCTGCGCAACTGTTGGGAAGGGCGATCGGTGCGGGCCTCTTCGCTATTACG
CCAGCTGGCGAAAGGGGGATGTGCTGCAAGGCGATTAAGTTGGGTAACGCCAGGGTTTTCCCAGTCACGA
CGTTGTAAAACGACGGCCAGTGAGCGCGCGTAATACGACTCACTATAGGGCGGAGCGATTGATGCATGTT
GTCAATCAATTGGCAAGTCATAAAATGCATTAAAAAATATTTTCATACTCAACTACAAATCCATGAGTAT
AACTATAATTATAAAGCAATGATTAGAATCTGACAAGGATTCTGGAAAATTACATAAAGGAAAGTTCATA
AATGTCTAAAACACAAGAGGACATACTTGTATTCAGTAACATTTGCAGCTTTTCTAGGTCTGAAAATATA
TTTGTTGCCTAGTGAATAAGCATAATGGTACAACTACAAGTGTTTTACTCCTCATATTAACTTCGGTCAT
TAGAGGCCACGATTTGACACATTTTTACTCAAAACAAAATGTTTGCATATCTCTTATATTTTCAAATTCA
ACACACAACAAATAAGAGAAAAAACAAATAATATTAATTTGAGAATGAACAAAAGGACCATATCATTCAT
TAACTCTTCTCCATCCATTTCCATTTCACAGTTCGATAGCGAAAACCGAATAAAAAACACAGTAAATTAC
AAGCACAACAAATGGTACAAGAAAAACATGTTTCCCAATGCCATAATACTCGAACTCAGTAGGATTCTGG
TGTGTGCGCAATGAAACTGATGCATTGAACTTGACGAACGTTGTCGAAACCGATGATACGAACGAAAGCT
CAAGCTTACTTGTACAGCTCGTCCATGCCGCCGGTGGAGTGGCGGCCCTCGGAGCGTTCGTACTGTTCCA
CCACGGTGTAGTCCTCGTTGTGGGAGGTGATGTCCAACTTGCGGTCGACGTTGTAGGCGCCGGGCATCTG
CACGGGCTTCTTGGCCTTGTAGGTGGTCTTGAAGTCCGCCAGGTAGCGGCCGCCGTCCTTCAGGCGCAGG
GCCATCTTAATGTCGCCCTTCAGCACGCCGTCCTCGGGGTACAACCGCTCGGTGGACGCTTCCCAGCCCA
TTGTCTTCTTCTGCATTACGGGGCCGTCAGGAGGGAAGTTGGTGCCGCGGAGCTTCACCTTGTAGATCAG
GGTGCCGTCCTCCAGGGAGGTGTCCTGGGTCACGGTCACGGCGCCGCCGTCCTCGAAGTTCATCACGCGC
TCCCACTTGAAGCCCTCGGGGAAGGACTGCTTATAGTAGTCGGGGATGTCGGCGGGGTGCTTGGTGAAGG
CCCTGGAGCCGTACATGAACTGAGGGGACAGGATGTCCCAGGAGAAGGGCAGGGGGCCACCCTTGGTCAC
CTTCAGCTTGGCGGTCTGGGTGCCCTCGTAGGGGCGGCCCTCGCCCTCGCCCTCGATCTCGAACTCGTGG
CCGTTCATGGAGCCCTCCATGTGCACCTTGAACCGCATGAACTCCTTGATCACTGCCTCGCCCTTGCTCA
CACCACTACCACTTCCGACTTTCCTCTTCTTCTTTGGCATTGTTTACTATTCGTGGTTTGTCTGGTCAAC
CACCGCCGTCTCAGTGGTGTACGGTACAAACCCGGAGCTCAACAACAAACTTTCCATTCACCCATTTATG
GATACACAGTCTAGCTCAACAGAGCTTTTAACCCAAATTGGTACAATAGAATACAACTTTAGATCATAAT
TCTCAAAAGAAAGAGATTCCTTAGCTATTCTATCTGCCACTCCATTTCCTTCTCGGCTTGTATGCACAAG
CATAAAATCCTCAAACTTGCTAAGTAGATACTTTATGTCTTGGATAATTGGATTGAGACTTGACAAGCAT
AACTTTCATGTAACCAAAGACACAAGTTGCTGAGAATCCACCTCAAAAATGATCTTCCTATAATTGAATC
GGGATAATGACAGCACAGCCCATCTAAGAGCCTCCACTTCTACTTCCAGCACGCTTCTTACTTTTACCAC
AGCTCTTGCACCTAACCATAACACCTTCCCTGTATGATCGCGAAGCACCCACCCTAAGCCACATTTTAAT
CCTTCTGTTGGCCATGCCCCATCAAAGTTGCACTTAACCCAAGATTGTGGTGGAGCTTCCCATGTTTCTC
GTCTGTCCCGACGGTGTTGTGGTTGGTGCTTTCCTTACATTCTGAGCCTCTTTCCTTCTAATCCACTCAT
CTGCATCTTCTTGTGTCCTTACTAATACCTCATTGGTTCCAAATTCCCTCCCTTTAAGCACCAGCTCGTT
TCTGTTCTTCCACAGCCTCCCAAGTATCCAAGGGACTAAAGCCTCCACATTCTTCAGATCAGGATATTCT
TGTTTAAGATGTTGAACTCTATGGAGGTTTGTATGAACTGATGATCTAGGACCGGATAAGTTCCCTTCTT
CATAGCGAACTTATTCAAAGAATGTTTTGTGTATCATTCTTGTTACATTGTTATTAATGAAAAAATATTA
TTGGTCATTGGACTGAACACGAGTGTTAAATATGGACCAGGCCCCAAATAAGATCCATTGATATATGAAT
TAAATAACAAGAATAAATCGAGTCACCAAACCACTTGCCTTTTTTAACGAGACTTGTTCACCAACTTGAT
ACAAAAGTCATTATCCTATGCAAATCAATAATCATACAAAAATATCCAATAACACTAAAAAATTAAAAGA
AATGGATAATTTCACAATATGTTATACGATAAAGAAGTTACTTTTCCAAGAAATTCACTGATTTTATAAG
CCCACTTGCATTAGATAAATGGCAAAAAAAAACAAAAAGGAAAAGAAATAAAGCACGAAGAATTCTAGAA
AATACGAAATACGCTTCAATGCAGTGGGACCCACGGTTCAATTATTGCCAATTTTCAGCTCCACCGTATA
TTTAAAAAATAAAACGATAATGCTAAAAAAATATAAATCGTAACGATCGTTAAATCTCAACGGCTGGATC
TTATGACGACCGTTAGAAATTGTGGTTGTCGACGAGTCAGTAATAAACGGCGTCAAAGTGGTTGCAGCCG
GCACACACGAGTCGTGTTTATCAACTCAAAGCACAAATACTTTTCCTCAACCTAAAAATAAGGCAATTAG
CCAAAAACAACTTTGCGTGTAAACAACGCTCAATACACGTGTCATTTTATTATTAGCTATTGCTTCACCG
CCTTAGCTTTCTCGTGACCTAGTCGTCCTCGTCTTTTCTTCTTCTTCTTCTATAAAACAATACCCAAAGA
GCTCTTCTTCTTCACAATTCAGATTTCAATTTCTCAAAATCTTAAAAACTTTCTCTCAATTCTCTCTACC
GTGATCAAGGTAAATTTCTGTGTTCCTTATTCTCTCAAAATCTTCGATTTTGTTTTCGTTCGATCCCAAT
TTCGTATATGTTCTTTGGTTTAGATTCTGTTAATCTTAGATCGAAGACGATTTTCTGGGTTTGATCGTTA
GATATCATCTTAATTCTCGATTAGGGTTTCATAGATATCATCCGATTTGTTCAAATAATTTGAGTTTTGT
CGAATAATTACTCTTCGATTTGTGATTTCTATCTAGATCTGGTGTTAGTTTCTAGTTTGTGCGATCGAAT
TTGTCGATTAATCTGAGTTTTTCTGATTAACAGTACTGCCCGGATGATCCTGACGACGGAGACGGCCGTC
GTCGACAAGCCGGCCGAACCTAAACAATGCCAAAGAAGAAGAGGAAAGTCGGAAGTGGTAGTGGTATGGT
GAGCAAGGGCGAGGAGCTGTTCACCGGGGTGGTGCCCATCCTGGTCGAGCTGGACGGCGACGTAAACGGC
CACAAGTTCAGCGTGTCCGGCGAGGGCGAGGGCGATGCCACCTACGGCAAGCTGACCCTGAAGTTCATCT
GCACCACCGGCAAGCTGCCCGTGCCCTGGCCCACCCTCGTGACCACCCTGTCCTGGGGCGTGCAGTGCTT
CGCCCGCTACCCCGACCACATGAAGCAGCACGACTTCTTCAAGTCCGCCATGCCCGAAGGCTACGTCCAG
GAGCGCACCATCTTCTTCAAGGACGACGGCAACTACAAGACCCGCGCCGAGGTGAAGTTCGAGGGCGACA
CCCTGGTGAACCGCATCGAGCTGAAGGGCATCGACTTCAAGGAGGACGGCAACATCCTGGGGCACAAGCT
GGAGTACAACTACATCAGCGACAACGTCTATATCACCGCCGACAAGCAGAAGAACGGCATCAAGGCCAAC
TTCAAGATCCGCCACAACATCGAGGACGGCGGCGTGCAGCTCGCCGACCACTACCAGCAGAACACCCCCA
TCGGCGACGGCCCCGTGCTGCTGCCCGACAACCACTACCTGAGCACCCAGTCCAAGCTGAGCAAAGACCC
CAACGAGAAGCGCGATCACATGGTCCTGCTGGAGTTCGTGACCGCCGCCGGGATCACTCTCGGCATGGAC
GAGCTGTACAAGTAATAAATCTCGTCTCTGTTATGCTTAAGAAGTTCAATGTTTCGTTTCATGTAAAACT
TTGGTGGTTTGTGTTTTGGGGCCTTGTATAATCCCTGATGAATAAGTGTTCTACTATGTTTCCGTTCCTG
TTATCTCTTTCTTTCTAATGACAAGTCGAACTTCTTCTTTATCATCGCTTCGTTTTTATTATCTGTGCTT
CTTTTGTTTAATACGCCTGCAAAGTGACTCGACTCTGTTTAGTGCAGTTCTGCGAAACTTGTAAATAGTC
CAATTGTTGGCCTCTAGTAATAGATGTAGCGAAAGTGTTGAGCTGTTGGGTTCTAAGGATGGCTTGAACA
TGTTAATCTTTTAGGTTCTGAGTATGATGAACATTCGTTGTTGCTAAGAAATGCCTGTAATGTCCCACAA
ATGTAGAAAATGGTTCGTACCTTTGTCCAAGCATTGATATGTCTGATGAGAGGAAACTGCAAGATACTGA
GCTTGGTTTAACGAAGGAGAGGCAGTTTCTTCCTTCCAAAGCATTTCATTTGACAATGCCTTG
Features (pLannotate 1.2.2; 14 found; start..end, strand, type, name):
    141..165     +  misc_feature   RB T-DNA repeat: right border repeat from nopaline C58 T-DNA
    316..751     -  rep_origin     pSa ori: origin of replication from bacterial plasmid pSa
    756..857     -  CDS            TRA2_ECOLX (fragment): Protein predicted: Swiss-Prot protein existence level 4. Required for transposition of transposon Tn903. From Escherichia coli.
   1042..1857    +  CDS            KanR: aminoglycoside phosphotransferase; aph(3')-Ia; confers resistance to kanamycin in bacteria or G418 (Geneticin®) in eukaryotes
   1958..2546    +  rep_origin     ori: high-copy-number ColE1/pMB1/pBR322/pUC origin of replication
   2613..2635    +  misc_feature   LB T-DNA repeat: left border repeat from nopaline C58 T-DNA (truncated)
   2659..2911    -  terminator     NOS terminator: nopaline synthase terminator and poly(A) signal
   2954..3745    -  CDS            neo: KKA2_KLEPN - Also known as kan, nptII. Experimental evidence at protein level: Swiss-Prot protein existence level 1. Resistance to kanamycin, neomycin, paromomycin, ribostamycin, butirosin and gentamicin B. From Klebsiella pneumoniae.
   3779..3958    -  promoter       NOS promoter: nopaline synthase promoter
   4068..4223    -  CDS            lacZα (fragment): LacZα fragment of β-galactosidase; lacZ fragment
   4231..4249    +  promoter       T7 promoter: promoter for bacteriophage T7 RNA polymerase
   4259..4900    -  terminator     E9 terminator: terminator and polyadenylation signal from the pea rbcS-E9 gene
   4909..5601    -  CDS            mScarlet: mScarlet is a basic (constitutively fluorescent) red fluorescent protein published in 2016, derived from synthetic construct. It has moderate acid sensitivity.
   7836..8555    +  CDS            mTurquoise: enhanced monomeric variant of CFP (Goedhart et al., 2010) mammalian codon-optimized
