[The description below was written by a language model from this plasmid's Addgene catalogue record and pLannotate feature annotations shown in this document.]
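Description:
T1B/pUBQ10(mTurq->mScarlet) is a plant expression binary vector built on the pGII-L1-Rep (Kan) backbone, a pGreenII-style plasmid intended for Agrobacterium-mediated T-DNA transfer into Arabidopsis. It replicates in E. coli at high copy from a ColE1/pUC-type origin and also carries the pSa origin, which supports maintenance in Agrobacterium. Bacterial selection is by kanamycin through an aph(3')-Ia gene located outside the T-DNA. Nopaline-type right and left border repeats delimit the transferred region. This region includes an nptII (neo) cassette driven by the NOS promoter and ended by the NOS terminator, giving kanamycin selection of transformed plants. Remnants of a lacZα fragment and a T7 promoter from the cloning site are also annotated.

The payload is a synthetic integrase "target" that acts as a heritable, two-colour switch. According to the insert name, the UBQ10 promoter is flanked by Bxb1 attP and attB sites and sits between two divergently oriented reporters: mTurquoise followed by the UBQ10 terminator on one side, and mScarlet with the pea rbcS-E9 terminator on the other, on the opposite strand. In the starting state the promoter drives mTurquoise. When the serine integrase Bxb1 is supplied, recombination between attP and attB inverts the promoter so that it drives mScarlet instead, an essentially irreversible change passed on to daughter cells. The automated feature table annotates the two fluorescent proteins and the E9 terminator but not the promoter, the att sites or the UBQ10 terminator, so those elements rest on the catalogue description. The construct is used to record integrase activity, and therefore gene-expression events, during plant development.
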