Addgene plasmid #195946: T1B/pUBQ10(mTurq->mScarlet)
Purpose: Bxb1 target with pUBQ10 switching from mTurq to mScarlet
Depositing lab: Jennifer Nemhauser. Depositing organization: University of Washington. Publication: An integrase toolbox to record gene-expression during plant development. Guiziou S, Maranas CJ, Chu JC, Nemhauser JL. Nat Commun. 2023 Apr 3;14(1):1844. doi: 10.1038/s41467-023-37607-5. PubMed 37012288.
Backbone
  Vector backbone: pGII-L1-Rep (Kan)
  Backbone size w/o insert (bp): 4708
  Vector type: Plant Expression
  Selectable markers: Kan for Arabidopsis
Growth in bacteria
  Bacterial resistance: Kanamycin, 50 μg/mL
  Growth temperature: 37°C
  Growth strain: DH5alpha
  Copy number: High Copy
Gene/Insert
  Gene/Insert name: tRBCS-mScarlet-attP_Bxb1-pUBQ10-attB_Bxb1-mTurq-tUBQ10
  Species: Synthetic
  Insert size (bp): 4936
  Cloning method: Restriction Enzyme; 5′ cloning site Unknown (unknown if destroyed)
Terms and licenses: Academic/Nonprofit Terms; Industry Terms: Not Available to Industry
How to cite: T1B/pUBQ10(mTurq->mScarlet) was a gift from Jennifer Nemhauser (Addgene plasmid # 195946 ; http://n2t.net/addgene:195946 ; RRID:Addgene_195946)
